>Addgene plasmid #207668 | MCP-mCherry | addgene full sequence | sequence record 408791 | Addgene NGS Result
GACGGATCGGGAGATCTCCCGATCCCCTATGGTGCACTCTCAGTACAATCTGCTCTGATGCCGCATAGTT
AAGCCAGTATCTGCTCCCTGCTTGTGTGTTGGAGGTCGCTGAGTAGTGCGCGAGCAAAATTTAAGCTACA
ACAAGGCAAGGCTTGACCGACAATTGCATGAAGAATCTGCTTAGGGTTAGGCGTTTTGCGCTGCTTCGCG
ATGTACGGGCCAGATATACGCGTTGACATTGATTATTGACTAGTTATTAATAGTAATCAATTACGGGGTC
ATTAGTTCATAGCCCATATATGGAGTTCCGCGTTACATAACTTACGGTAAATGGCCCGCCTGGCTGACCG
CCCAACGACCCCCGCCCATTGACGTCAATAATGACGTATGTTCCCATAGTAACGCCAATAGGGACTTTCC
ATTGACGTCAATGGGTGGAGTATTTACGGTAAACTGCCCACTTGGCAGTACATCAAGTGTATCATATGCC
AAGTACGCCCCCTATTGACGTCAATGACGGTAAATGGCCCGCCTGGCATTATGCCCAGTACATGACCTTA
TGGGACTTTCCTACTTGGCAGTACATCTACGTATTAGTCATCGCTATTACCATGGTGATGCGGTTTTGGC
AGTACATCAATGGGCGTGGATAGCGGTTTGACTCACGGGGATTTCCAAGTCTCCACCCCATTGACGTCAA
TGGGAGTTTGTTTTGGCACCAAAATCAACGGGACTTTCCAAAATGTCGTAACAACTCCGCCCCATTGACG
CAAATGGGCGGTAGGCGTGTACGGTGGGAGGTCTATATAAGCAGAGCTCTCTGGCTAACTAGAGAACCCA
CTGCTTACTGGCTTATCGAAATTAATACGACTCACTATAGGGAGACCCAAGCTGGCTAGCATGGCTTCTA
ACTTTACTCAGTTCGTTCTCGTCGACAATGGCGGAACTGGCGACGTGACTGTCGCCCCAAGCAACTTCGC
TAACGGGATCGCTGAATGGATCAGCTCTAACTCGCGTTCACAGGCTTACAAAGTAACCTGTAGCGTTCGT
CAGAGCTCTGCGCAGAATCGCAAATACACCATCAAAGTCGAGGTGCCTAAAGGCGCCTGGCGTTCGTACT
TAAATATGGAACTAACCATTCCAATTTTCGCCACGAATTCCGACTGCGAGCTTATTGTTAAGGCAATGCA
AGGTCTCCTAAAAGATGGAAACCCGATTCCCTCAGCAATCGCAGCAAACTCCGGCATCTACGGATCCGTG
AGCAAGGGCGAGGAGGATAACATGGCCATCATCAAGGAGTTCATGCGCTTCAAGGTGCACATGGAGGGCT
CCGTGAACGGCCACGAGTTCGAGATCGAGGGCGAGGGCGAGGGCCGCCCCTACGAGGGCACCCAGACCGC
CAAGCTGAAGGTGACCAAGGGTGGCCCCCTGCCCTTCGCCTGGGACATCCTGTCCCCTCAGTTCATGTAC
GGCTCCAAGGCCTACGTGAAGCACCCCGCCGACATCCCCGACTACTTGAAGCTGTCCTTCCCCGAGGGCT
TCAAGTGGGAGCGCGTGATGAACTTCGAGGACGGCGGCGTGGTGACCGTGACCCAGGACTCCTCCCTGCA
GGACGGCGAGTTCATCTACAAGGTGAAGCTGCGCGGCACCAACTTCCCCTCCGACGGCCCCGTAATGCAG
AAGAAGACCATGGGCTGGGAGGCCTCCTCCGAGCGGATGTACCCCGAGGACGGCGCCCTGAAGGGCGAGA
TCAAGCAGAGGCTGAAGCTGAAGGACGGCGGCCACTACGACGCTGAGGTCAAGACCACCTACAAGGCCAA
GAAGCCCGTGCAGCTGCCCGGCGCCTACAACGTCAACATCAAGTTGGACATCACCTCCCACAACGAGGAC
TACACCATCGTGGAACAGTACGAACGCGCCGAGGGCCGCCACTCCACCGGCGGCATGGACGAGCTGTACA
AGTAGCTCGAGTCTAGAGGGCCCGTTTAAACCCGCTGATCAGCCTCGACTGTGCCTTCTAGTTGCCAGCC
ATCTGTTGTTTGCCCCTCCCCCGTGCCTTCCTTGACCCTGGAAGGTGCCACTCCCACTGTCCTTTCCTAA
TAAAATGAGGAAATTGCATCGCATTGTCTGAGTAGGTGTCATTCTATTCTGGGGGGTGGGGTGGGGCAGG
ACAGCAAGGGGGAGGATTGGGAAGACAATAGCAGGCATGCTGGGGATGCGGTGGGCTCTATGGCTTCTGA
GGCGGAAAGAACCAGCTGGGGCTCTAGGGGGTATCCCC
[124 nt withheld, positions 2279-2402]
C
[91 nt withheld, positions 2404-2494]
A
[49 nt withheld, positions 2496-2544]
CCTTTGACGTTGGAGTCCACGTTCTTT
[37 nt withheld, positions 2572-2608]
ACCCTATCTCGGTCTATTCTTTTGATTTATAAGGGATTTTGCCGATTTCGGCCTATTGGTTAAAAAATGA
GCTGATTTAACAAAAATTTAACGCGAATTAATTCTGTGGAATGTGTGTCAGTTAGGGTGTGGAAAGTCCC
CAGGCTCCCCAGCAGGCAGAAGTATGCAAAGCATGCATCTCAATTAGTCAGCAACCAGGTGTGGAAAGTC
CCCAGGCTCCCCAGCAGGCAGAAGTATGCAAAGCATGCATCTCAATTAGTCAGCAACCATAGTCCCGCCC
CTAACTCCGCCCATCCCGCCCCTAACTCCGCCCAGTTCCGCCCATTCTCCGCCCCATGGCTGACTAATTT
TTTTTATTTATGCAGAGGCCGAGGCCGCCTCTGCCTCTGAGCTATTCCAGAAGTAGTGAGGAGGCTTTTT
TGGAGGCCTAGGCTTTTGCAAAAAGCTCCCAACCATGACCGAGTACAAGCCCACGGTGCGCCTCGCCACC
CGCGACGACGTCCCCAGGGCCGTACGCACCCTCGCCGCCGCGTTCGCCGACTACCCCGCCACGCGCCACA
CCGTCGATCCGGACCGCCACATCGAGCGGGTCACCGAGCTGCAAGAACTCTTCCTCACGCGCGTCGGGCT
CGACATCGGCAAGGTGTGGGTCGCGGACGACGGCGCCGCGGTGGCGGTCTGGACCACGCCGGAGAGCGTC
GAAGCGGGGGCGGTGTTCGCCGAGATCGGCCCGCGCATGGCCGAGTTGAGCGGTTCCCGGCTGGCCGCGC
AGCAACAGATGGAAGGCCTCCTGGCGCCGCACCGGCCCAAGGAGCCCGCGTGGTTCCTGGCCACCGTCGG
CGTCTCGCCCGACCACCAGGGCAAGGGTCTGGGCAGCGCCGTCGTGCTCCCCGGAGTGGAGGCGGCCGAG
CGCGCCGGGGTGCCCGCCTTCCTGGAGACCTCCGCGCCCCGCAACCTCCCCTTCTACGAGCGGCTCGGCT
TCACCGTCACCGCCGACGTCGAGGTGCCCGAAGGACCGCGCACCTGGTGCATGACCCGCAAGCCCGGTGC
CTGAGCGGGACTCTGGGGTTCGAAATGACCGACCAAGCGACGCCCAACCTGCCATCACGAGATTTCGATT
CCACCGCCGCCTTCTATGAAAGGTTGGGCTTCGGAATCGTTTTCCGGGACGCCGGCTGGATGATCCTCCA
GCGCGGGGATCTCATGCTGGAGTTCTTCGCCCACCCCAACTTGTTTATTGCAGCTTATAATGGTTACAAA
TAAAGCAATAGCATCACAAATTTCACAAATAAAGCATTTTTTTCACTGCATTCTAGTTGTGGTTTGTCCA
AACTCATCAATGTATCTTATCATGTCTGTATACCGTCGACCTCTAGCTAGAGCTTGGCGTAATCATGGTC
ATAGCTGTTTCCTGTGTGAAATTGTTATCCGCTCACAATTCCACACAACATACGAGCCGGAAGCATAAAG
TGTAAAGCCTGGGGTGCCTAATGAGTGAGCTAACTCACATTAATTGCGTTGCGCTCACTGCCCGCTTTCC
AGTCGGGAAACCTGTCGTGCCAGCTGCATTAATGAATCGGCCAACGCGCGGGGAGAGGCGGTTTGCGTAT
TGGGCGCTCTTCCGCTTCCTCGCTCACTGACTCGCTGCGCTCGGTCGTTCGGCTGCGGCGAGCGGTATCA
GCTCACTCAAAGGCGGTAATACGGTTATCCACAGAATCAGGGGATAACGCAGGAAAGAACATGTGAGCAA
AAGGCCAGCAAAAGGCCAGGAACCGTAAAAAGGCCGCGTTGCTGGCGTTTTTCCATAGGCTCCGCCCCCC
TGACGAGCATCACAAAAATCGACGCTCAAGTCAGAGGTGGCGAAACCCGACAGGACTATAAAGATACCAG
GCGTTTCCCCCTGGAAGCTCCCTCGTGCGCTCTCCTGTTCCGACCCTGCCGCTTACCGGATACCTGTCCG
CCTTTCTCCCTTCGGGAAGCGTGGCGCTTTCTCATAGCTCACGCTGTAGGTATCTCAGTTCGGTGTAGGT
CGTTCGCTCCAAGCTGGGCTGTGTGCACGAACCCCCCGTTCAGCCCGACCGCTGCGCCTTATCCGGTAAC
TATCGTCTTGAGTCCAACCCGGTAAGACACGACTTATCGCCACTGGCAGCAGCCACTGGTAACAGGATTA
GCAGAGCGAGGTATGTAGGCGGTGCTACAGAGTTCTTGAAGTGGTGGCCTAACTACGGCTACACTAGAAG
AACAGTATTTGGTATCTGCGCTCTGCTGAAGCCAGTTACCTTCGGAAAAAGAGTTGGTAGCTCTTGATCC
GGCAAACAAACCACCGCTGGTAGCGGTGGTTTTTTTGTTTGCAAGCAGCAGATTACGCGCAGAAAAAAAG
GATCTCAAGAAGATCCTTTGATCTTTTCTACGGGGTCTGACGCTCAGTGGAACGAAAACTCACGTTAAGG
GATTTTGGTCATGAGATTATCAAAAAGGATCTTCACCTAGATCCTTTTAAATTAAAAATGAAGTTTTAAA
TCAATCTAAAGTATATATGAGTAAACTTGGTCTGACAGTTACCAATGCTTAATCAGTGAGGCACCTATCT
CAGCGATCTGTCTATTTCGTTCATCCATAGTTGCCTGACTCCCCGTCGTGTAGATAACTACGATACGGGA
GGGCTTACCATCTGGCCCCAGTGCTGCAATGATACCGCGAGACCCACGCTCACCGGCTCCAGATTTATCA
GCAATAAACCAGCCAGCCGGAAGGGCCGAGCGCAGAAGTGGTCCTGCAACTTTATCCGCCTCCATCCAGT
CTATTAATTGTTGCCGGGAAGCTAGAGTAAGTAGTTCGCCAGTTAATAGTTTGCGCAACGTTGTTGCCAT
TGCTACAGGCATCGTGGTGTCACGCTCGTCGTTTGGTATGGCTTCATTCAGCTCCGGTTCCCAACGATCA
AGGCGAGTTACATGATCCCCCATGTTGTGCAAAAAAGCGGTTAGCTCCTTCGGTCCTCCGATCGTTGTCA
GAAGTAAGTTGGCCGCAGTGTTATCACTCATGGTTATGGCAGCACTGCATAATTCTCTTACTGTCATGCC
ATCCGTAAGATGCTTTTCTGTGACTGGTGAGTACTCAACCAAGTCATTCTGAGAATAGTGTATGCGGCGA
CCGAGTTGCTCTTGCCCGGCGTCAATACGGGATAATACCGCGCCACATAGCAGAACTTTAAAAGTGCTCA
TCATTGGAAAACGTTCTTCGGGGCGAAAACTCTCAAGGATCTTACCGCTGTTGAGATCCAGTTCGATGTA
ACCCACTCGTGCACCCAACTGATCTTCAGCATCTTTTACTTTCACCAGCGTTTCTGGGTGAGCAAAAACA
GGAAGGCAAAATGCCGCAAAAAAGGGAATAAGGGCGACACGGAAATGTTGAATACTCATACTCTTCCTTT
TTCAATATTATTGAAGCATTTATCAGGGTTATTGTCTCATGAGCGGATACATATTTGAATGTATTTAGAA
AAATAAACAAATAGGGGTTCCGCGCACATTTCCCCGAAAAGTGCCACCTGACGTC
Features (pLannotate 1.2.2; 21 found; start..end, strand, type, name):
     28..80      -  misc_feature   bom (fragment): basis of mobility region from pBR322
    235..614     +  enhancer       CMV enhancer: human cytomegalovirus immediate early enhancer
    615..818     +  promoter       CMV promoter: human cytomegalovirus (CMV) immediate early promoter
    814..847     +  LTR            5' LTR (truncated) (fragment): truncated 5' long terminal repeat (LTR) from HIV-1
    863..881     +  promoter       T7 promoter: promoter for bacteriophage T7 RNA polymerase
    901..1251    +  CDS            CAPSD_BPMS2 (fragment): Experimental evidence at protein level: Swiss-Prot protein existence level 1. Acts as a translational repressor of viral replicase synthesis late in infection. This latter function is the result of capsid protein interaction with an RNA hairpin which contains the replicase ribosome-binding site. From Escherichia phage MS2 (Bacteriophage MS2).
   1258..1965    +  CDS            mCherry: monomeric derivative of DsRed fluorescent protein (Shaner et al., 2004) mammalian codon-optimized
   2009..2233    +  polyA_signal   bGH poly(A) signal: bovine growth hormone polyadenylation signal
   2237..2258    +  promoter       SV40 promoter (fragment): SV40 enhancer and early promoter
   2279..2707    +  rep_origin     f1 ori (sequence partly withheld): f1 bacteriophage origin of replication; arrow indicates direction of (+) strand synthesis
   2721..3050    +  promoter       SV40 promoter: SV40 enhancer and early promoter
   3063..3662    +  CDS            PuroR: puromycin N-acetyltransferase; pac from Streptomyces alboniger; confers resistance to puromycin
   3683..3841    +  CDS            ble (fragment): BLE_KLEPN - Experimental evidence at protein level: Swiss-Prot protein existence level 1. Binding protein with a strong affinity to the bleomycin family of antibiotics. Binds to CL990; an antimitotic-antibiotic compound. From Klebsiella pneumoniae.
   3836..3957    +  polyA_signal   SV40 poly(A) signal: SV40 polyadenylation signal
   4030..4046    -  protein_bind   lac operator: The lac repressor binds to the lac operator to inhibit transcription in E. coli. This inhibition can be relieved by adding lactose or isopropyl-β-D-thiogalactopyranoside (IPTG). lac repressor encoded by lacI
   4054..4084    -  promoter       lac promoter: promoter for the E. coli lac operon
   4099..4120    -  protein_bind   CAP binding site: CAP binding activates transcription in the presence of cAMP. E. coli catabolite activator protein
   4133..4225    -  CDS            lacI (fragment): lac repressor; lacI; The lac repressor binds to the lac operator to inhibit transcription in E. coli. This inhibition can be relieved by adding lactose or isopropyl-β-D-thiogalactopyranoside (IPTG).
   4408..4996    -  rep_origin     ori: high-copy-number ColE1/pMB1/pBR322/pUC origin of replication
   5167..6027    -  CDS            AmpR: β-lactamase; bla; confers resistance to ampicillin, carbenicillin, and related antibiotics
   6028..6132    -  promoter       AmpR promoter: bla
