[The description below was written by a language model from this plasmid's Addgene catalogue record and pLannotate feature annotations shown in this document.]
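Description:
MCP-mCherry is a mammalian expression plasmid built on a pcDNA3.1 backbone (about 6.2 kb in the sequenced record) that produces the bacteriophage MS2 coat protein (MCP) fused to the red fluorescent protein mCherry. The roughly 1.07 kb synthetic insert sits downstream of the human cytomegalovirus immediate-early enhancer and promoter. It consists of an MS2 capsid protein coding segment followed almost directly by mammalian codon-optimized mCherry, so that the fluorophore is at the C-terminus of MCP. Transcripts are terminated by the bovine growth hormone polyadenylation signal. A T7 promoter lies between the CMV promoter and the insert; it serves as a sequencing primer site and could also drive in vitro transcription. The annotation also flags a very short match to a truncated HIV-1 5' LTR at the CMV promoter junction, which is probably a sequence-similarity hit and not a functional viral element.

In E. coli the plasmid is maintained through a ColE1/pUC-type origin and ampicillin resistance (β-lactamase under its own promoter), although the catalogue lists it as low copy. An f1 origin is also present. For selection in mammalian cells, an SV40 early promoter drives puromycin N-acetyltransferase, followed by the SV40 polyadenylation signal. A short bleomycin-resistance fragment after the puromycin gene appears to be a remnant of an earlier marker.

MCP binds the MS2 RNA hairpin with high affinity, so this fusion is typically co-expressed with reporter transcripts carrying MS2 stem-loops, either to visualize those RNAs or to tether the protein to them. The record itself states the purpose only as expressing fluorescently labeled MCP, deposited in connection with a study on how the subcytoplasmic location of translation affects protein output.
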