Addgene plasmid #207668: MCP-mCherry
Purpose: To express fluorescently labeled MS2 coat binding protein (MCP)
Depositing lab: Christine Mayr. Depositing organization: Memorial Sloan-Kettering Cancer Center. Publication: Subcytoplasmic location of translation controls protein output. Horste EL, Fansler MM, Cai T, Chen X, Mitschka S, Zhen G, Lee FCY, Ule J, Mayr C. Mol Cell. 2023 Dec 21;83(24):4509-4523.e11. doi: 10.1016/j.molcel.2023.11.025. PubMed 38134885.
Backbone
  Vector backbone: pcDNA3.1
  Vector type: Mammalian Expression
  Selectable markers: Puromycin
Growth in bacteria
  Bacterial resistance: Ampicillin, 100 μg/mL
  Growth temperature: 37°C
  Growth strain: DH5alpha
  Copy number: Low Copy
Gene/Insert
  Gene/Insert name: MCP-mCherry
  Species: Synthetic
  Insert size (bp): 1065
  Cloning method: Restriction Enzyme; 5′ cloning site BmtI (unknown if destroyed); 3′ cloning site BsrGI (unknown if destroyed)
  Sequencing primers: 5′ T7; 3′ BGHR
Terms and licenses: Academic/Nonprofit Terms; Industry Terms: Not Available to Industry
Depositor comments: Please visit https://doi.org/10.1101/2022.11.04.515216 for bioRxiv preprint.
How to cite: MCP-mCherry was a gift from Christine Mayr (Addgene plasmid # 207668 ; http://n2t.net/addgene:207668 ; RRID:Addgene_207668)
